Addgene plasmid #206827: pJethlpAYFPEry
Purpose: Template for hlpA-YFP amplification associated with erythromycin resistance gene
Depositing lab: Virginie Libante. Depositing organization: Universite de Lorraine. Publication: A modular genetic toolbox for precise gene regulation and multi-color imaging in streptococci. Mignolet J, Schmid A, Staub J, van der Meer JR, Veening JW, Libante V. Microlife. 2026 Feb 26;7:uqag006. doi: 10.1093/femsml/uqag006. eCollection 2026. PubMed 41834799.
Backbone
  Vector backbone: ClonepJetPCR
  Backbone manufacturer: Thermo Scientific
  Backbone size w/o insert (bp): 2715
  Vector type: Synthetic Biology
  Selectable markers: Erythromycin
Growth in bacteria
  Bacterial resistance: Ampicillin, 100 μg/mL
  Growth temperature: 37°C
  Growth strain: DH5alpha
  Copy number: High Copy
Gene/Insert
  Gene/Insert name: hlpA
  Species: Streptococcus pneumoniae
  Insert size (bp): 2057
  Tag / fusion protein: YFP (C terminal on insert)
  Cloning method: Ligation Independent Cloning
  Sequencing primers: 5′ T7 promoter; 3′ M13-R(-46)
Resource information
  A portion of this plasmid was derived from a plasmid made by: Jan-Willem Veening Département de microbiologie fondamentale (DMF), Université de Lausanne
Terms and licenses: Academic/Nonprofit Terms; Industry Terms: Not Available to Industry
Depositor comments: erm(B) gene under its own promoter is placed downstream of hlpA-YFP gene ; Please visit https://doi.org/10.1101/2025.05.10.653270 for bioRxiv preprint.
How to cite: pJethlpAYFPEry was a gift from Virginie Libante (Addgene plasmid # 206827 ; http://n2t.net/addgene:206827 ; RRID:Addgene_206827)
