[The description below was written by a language model from this plasmid's Addgene catalogue record and pLannotate feature annotations shown in this document.]
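Description:
pJethlpAYFPEry is a high-copy E. coli cloning plasmid built on the Thermo Scientific pJET PCR cloning backbone and catalogued as a synthetic biology vector. It is maintained through a ColE1/pUC-type origin and selected with ampicillin via the bla gene and its own promoter. The backbone's remaining elements are visible in the feature table: a T7 promoter upstream of the cloning site, and on the opposite strand a lac UV5 promoter, a CAP binding site and a fragment of the eco47IR lethal gene. In pJET vectors this gene is interrupted by insert ligation, providing positive selection for recombinants.

The roughly 2 kb insert carries hlpA from Streptococcus pneumoniae, which encodes the histone-like DNA-binding protein HU, fused at its C terminus to YFP. The automated annotation matches the hlpA reading frame to the Streptococcus mutans homologue and labels the fluorescent protein as superfolder GFP. Both labels probably reflect closest database hits, since the depositor describes a pneumococcal gene and a YFP variant. Immediately downstream lies erm(B), an rRNA methyltransferase conferring erythromycin (macrolide-lincosamide-streptogramin B) resistance, which the depositor states is expressed from its own promoter. No promoter for hlpA-YFP is annotated or stated in the record.

The plasmid is not intended as an expression vector. Its stated purpose is to serve as a PCR template for amplifying the hlpA-YFP cassette linked to the erythromycin marker. Because HlpA binds DNA, such fusions typically act as fluorescent nucleoid labels. This fits the associated work, which describes a modular toolbox for gene regulation and multi-colour imaging in streptococci, where erythromycin would allow selection of cells that have acquired the cassette.
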