Features (pLannotate 1.2.2; 11 found; start..end, strand, type, name):
    305..323     +  promoter       T7 promoter: promoter for bacteriophage T7 RNA polymerase
    373..645     +  CDS            hup: DBH_STRMU - Also known as hlpA. Experimental evidence at protein level: Swiss-Prot protein existence level 1. Histone-like DNA-binding protein which is capable of wrapping DNA to stabilize it, and thus to prevent its denaturation under extreme environmental conditions. Seems also to act as a fortuitous virulence factor in delayed sequelae by binding to heparan sulfate-proteoglycans in the extracellular matrix of target organs and acting as a nidus for in situ immune complex formation. From Streptococcus mutans serotype c (strain ATCC 700610 / UA159).
    730..1434    +  CDS            Superfolder GFP: Superfolder GFP is a basic (constitutively fluorescent) green fluorescent protein published in 2005, derived from Aequorea victoria. It is reported to be a very rapidly-maturing weak dimer.
   1548..2282    +  CDS            erm: ERM_STREE - Experimental evidence at protein level: Swiss-Prot protein existence level 1. This protein produces a dimethylation of the adenine residue at position 2085 in 23S rRNA, resulting in reduced affinity between ribosomes and macrolide-lincosamide-streptogramin B antibiotics. From Streptococcus pneumoniae.
   2393..2521    -  CDS            eco47IR (fragment): T2E7_ECOLX - Protein predicted: Swiss-Prot protein existence level 4. Recognizes the double-stranded sequence GGWCC and cleaves after G-1. From Escherichia coli.
   2574..2604    -  promoter       lac UV5 promoter: E. coli lac promoter with an "up" mutation
   2619..2640    -  protein_bind   CAP binding site: CAP binding activates transcription in the presence of cAMP. E. coli catabolite activator protein
   2665..2748    -  CDS            lacI (fragment): lac repressor; lacI; The lac repressor binds to the lac operator to inhibit transcription in E. coli. This inhibition can be relieved by adding lactose or isopropyl-β-D-thiogalactopyranoside (IPTG).
   2931..3519    -  rep_origin     ori: high-copy-number ColE1/pMB1/pBR322/pUC origin of replication
   3690..4550    -  CDS            AmpR: β-lactamase; bla; confers resistance to ampicillin, carbenicillin, and related antibiotics
   4551..4655    -  promoter       AmpR promoter: bla
>Addgene plasmid #206827 | pJethlpAYFPEry | addgene full sequence | sequence record 415326 | Addgene NGS Result
GCCCCTGCAGCCGAATTATATTATTTTTGCCAAATAATTTTTAACAAAAGCTCTGAAGTCTTCTTCATTT
AAATTCTTAGATGATACTTCATCTGGAAAATTGTCCCAATTAGTAGCATCACGCTGTGAGTAAGTTCTAA
ACCATTTTTTTATTGTTGTATTATCTCTAATCTTACTACTCGATGAGTTTTCGGTATTATCTCTATTTTT
AACTTGGAGCAGGTTCCATTCATTGTTTTTTTCATCATAGTGAATAAAATCAACTGCTTTAACACTTGTG
CCTGAACACCATATCCATCCGGCGTAATACGACTCACTATAGGGAGAGCGGCCGCCAGATCTTCCGGATG
GCTCGAGTTTTTCAGCAAGATCATGGCAAACAAACAAGATTTGATCGCTAAAGTAGCAGAAGCTACAGAA
TTGACTAAGAAAGACTCAGCAGCAGCAGTTGAAGCTGTATTTGCAGCAGTAGCTGACTATCTTGCAGCTG
GTGAAAAAGTTCAATTGATCGGTTTTGGTAACTTTGAAGTTCGTGAGCGTGCAGAACGTAAAGGTCGCAA
CCCACAAACTGGTAAAGAAATGACAATTGCAGCTTCTAAAGTACCAGCATTCAAAGCTGGTAAAGCTCTT
AAAGACGCTGTTAAAGGATCCGGATCTGGTGGAGAAGCTGCAGCTAAATCTAGTTCTAGAGGATCTGGTG
GAGAAGCTGCAGCTAAAGCTGGATCAAAAGGAGAAGAACTTTTTACAGGTGTAGTACCTATCTTGGTTGA
ATTGGATGGTGATGTTAACGGTCACAAATTTTCTGTACGTGGTGAAGGTGAAGGTGATGCAACTAACGGT
AAATTGACACTTAAATTGATTTGTACAACTGGAAAACTTCCTGTTCCTTGGCCTACTCTTGTTACAACAT
TGGGTTATGGACTTATGTGTTTTGCTCGTTATCCTGATCATATGAAACGTCACGATTTTTTTAAATCTGC
TATGCCAGAAGGTTATGTACAAGAACGTACAATTTCATTTAAAGATGACGGAACATATAAAACACGTGCT
GAAGTAAAATTCGAAGGTGACACTCTTGTTAATCGTATCGAATTGAAAGGAATCGATTTCAAAGAAGATG
GTAACATTTTGGGACACAAACTTGAATACAACTTCAACTCTCATAATGTTTATATCACAGCTGACAAACA
AAAAAACGGTATTAAAGCTAATTTTAAAATTCGTCACAATGTTGAAGATGGAGGAGTTCAATTGGCTGAT
CATTATCAACAAAATACACCAATCGGAGACGGACCAGTATTGCTTCCAGATAACCACTACCTTTCTTATC
AATCAAAACTTTCAAAAGATCCTAACGAAAAACGTGACCATATGGTACTTCTTGAATTTGTTACAGCAGC
AGGTATCACTCACGGTATGGACGAACTTTATAAATAAGAATTCCAAACTTAAGAGTGTGTTGATAGTGCA
GTATCTTAAAATTTTGTATAATAGGAATTGAAGTTAAATTAGATGCTAAAAATTTGTAATTAAGAAGGAG
TGATTACATGAACAAAAATATAAAATATTCTCAAAACTTTTTAACGAGTGAAAAAGTACTCAACCAAATA
ATAAAACAATTGAATTTAAAAGAAACCGATACCGTTTACGAAATTGGAACAGGTAAAGGGCATTTAACGA
CGAAACTGGCTAAAATAAGTAAACAGGTAACGTCTATTGAATTAGACAGTCATCTATTCAACTTATCGTC
AGAAAAATTAAAACTGAATACTCGTGTCACTTTAATTCACCAAGATATTCTACAGTTTCAATTCCCTAAC
AAACAGAGGTATAAAATTGTTGGGAGTATTCCTTACCATTTAAGCACACAAATTATTAAAAAAGTGGTTT
TTGAAAGCCATGCGTCTGACATCTATCTGATTGTTGAAGAAGGATTCTACAAGCGTACCTTGGATATTCA
CCGAACACTAGGGTTGCTCTTGCACACTCAAGTCTCGATTCAGCAATTGCTTAAGCTGCCAGCGGAATGC
TTTCATCCTAAACCAAAAGTAAACAGTGTCTTAATAAAACTTACCCGCCATACCACAGATGTTCCAGATA
AATATTGGAAGCTATATACGTACTTTGTTTCAAAATGGGTCAATCGAGAATATCGTCAACTGTTTACTAA
AAATCAGTTTCATCAAGCAATGAAACACGCCAAAGTAAACAATTTAAGTACCGTTACTTATGAGCAAGTA
TTGTCTATTTTTAATAGTTATCTATTATTTAACGGGAGGAAATAATTCTATGAGTCGCTTTTGTAAATTT
GGAAAGTTACACGTTACTAAAGGGAATGTAGATAAATTATTAGGTATACTACTGACAGCTTCCAAGGAGC
TAAAGAGGTCCAAGCTTCAGGAAACTGAGACAGGAATTTTATTAAAAATTTAAATTTTGAAGAAAGTTCA
GGGTTAATAGCATCCATTTTTTGCTTTGCAAGTTCCTCAGCATTCTTAACAAAAGACGTCTCTTTTGACA
TGTTTAAAGTTTAAACCTCCTGTGTGAAATTATTATCCGCTCATAATTCCACACATTATACGAGCCGGAA
GCATAAAGTGTAAAGCCTGGGGTGCCTAATGAGTGAGCTAACTCACATTAATTGCGTTGCGCTCACTGCC
AATTGCTTTCCAGTCGGGAAACCTGTCGTGCCAGCTGCATTAATGAATCGGCCAACGCGCGGGGAGAGGC
GGTTTGCGTATTGGGCGCTCTTCCGCTTCCTCGCTCACTGACTCGCTGCGCTCGGTCGTTCGGCTGCGGC
GAGCGGTATCAGCTCACTCAAAGGCGGTAATACGGTTATCCACAGAATCAGGGGATAACGCAGGAAAGAA
CATGTGAGCAAAAGGCCAGCAAAAGGCCAGGAACCGTAAAAAGGCCGCGTTGCTGGCGTTTTTCCATAGG
CTCCGCCCCCCTGACGAGCATCACAAAAATCGACGCTCAAGTCAGAGGTGGCGAAACCCGACAGGACTAT
AAAGATACCAGGCGTTTCCCCCTGGAAGCTCCCTCGTGCGCTCTCCTGTTCCGACCCTGCCGCTTACCGG
ATACCTGTCCGCCTTTCTCCCTTCGGGAAGCGTGGCGCTTTCTCATAGCTCACGCTGTAGGTATCTCAGT
TCGGTGTAGGTCGTTCGCTCCAAGCTGGGCTGTGTGCACGAACCCCCCGTTCAGCCCGACCGCTGCGCCT
TATCCGGTAACTATCGTCTTGAGTCCAACCCGGTAAGACACGACTTATCGCCACTGGCAGCAGCCACTGG
TAACAGGATTAGCAGAGCGAGGTATGTAGGCGGTGCTACAGAGTTCTTGAAGTGGTGGCCTAACTACGGC
TACACTAGAAGAACAGTATTTGGTATCTGCGCTCTGCTGAAGCCAGTTACCTTCGGAAAAAGAGTTGGTA
GCTCTTGATCCGGCAAACAAACCACCGCTGGTAGCGGTGGTTTTTTTGTTTGCAAGCAGCAGATTACGCG
CAGAAAAAAAGGATCTCAAGAAGATCCTTTGATCTTTTCTACGGGGTCTGACGCTCAGTGGAACGAAAAC
TCACGTTAAGGGATTTTGGTCATGAGATTATCAAAAAGGATCTTCACCTAGATCCTTTTAAATTAAAAAT
GAAGTTTTAAATCAATCTAAAGTATATATGAGTAAACTTGGTCTGACAGTTACCAATGCTTAATCAGTGA
GGCACCTATCTCAGCGATCTGTCTATTTCGTTCATCCATAGTTGCCTGACTCCCCGTCGTGTAGATAACT
ACGATACGGGAGGGCTTACCATCTGGCCCCAGTGCTGCAATGATACCGCGAGACCCACGCTCACCGGCTC
CAGATTTATCAGCAATAAACCAGCCAGCCGGAAGGGCCGAGCGCAGAAGTGGTCCTGCAACTTTATCCGC
CTCCATCCAGTCTATTAATTGTTGCCGGGAAGCTAGAGTAAGTAGTTCGCCAGTTAATAGTTTGCGCAAC
GTTGTTGCCATTGCTACAGGCATCGTGGTGTCACGCTCGTCGTTTGGTATGGCTTCATTCAGCTCCGGTT
CCCAACGATCAAGGCGAGTTACATGATCCCCCATGTTGTGCAAAAAAGCGGTTAGCTCCTTCGGTCCTCC
GATCGTTGTCAGAAGTAAGTTGGCCGCAGTGTTATCACTCATGGTTATGGCAGCACTGCATAATTCTCTT
ACTGTCATGCCATCCGTAAGATGCTTTTCTGTGACTGGTGAGTACTCAACCAAGTCATTCTGAGAATAGT
GTATGCGGCGACCGAGTTGCTCTTGCCCGGCGTCAATACGGGATAATACCGCGCCACATAGCAGAACTTT
AAAAGTGCTCATCATTGGAAAACGTTCTTCGGGGCGAAAACTCTCAAGGATCTTACCGCTGTTGAGATCC
AGTTCGATGTAACCCACTCGTGCACCCAACTGATCTTCAGCATCTTTTACTTTCACCAGCGTTTCTGGGT
GAGCAAAAACAGGAAGGCAAAATGCCGCAAAAAAGGGAATAAGGGCGACACGGAAATGTTGAATACTCAT
ACTCTTCCTTTTTCAATATTATTGAAGCATTTATCAGGGTTATTGTCTCATGAGCGGATACATATTTGAA
TGTATTTAGAAAAATAAACAAATAGGGGTTCCGCGCACATTTCCCCGAAAAGTGCCACCTGACGTCTAAG
AAACCATTATTATCATGACATTAACCTATAAAAATAGGCGTATCACGAGGCC
